Addgene plasmid #22543: Flag-HA-USP10
Depositing lab: Wade Harper. Depositing organization: Harvard Medical School. Publication: Defining the human deubiquitinating enzyme interaction landscape. Sowa ME, Bennett EJ, Gygi SP, Harper JW. Cell. 2009 Jul 23. 138(2):389-403. 10.1016/j.cell.2009.04.042 PubMed 19615732.
Backbone
  Vector backbone: pDEST_LTR_C_FLAG_HA_PGK_puro
  Backbone manufacturer: Harper_Lab
  Backbone size w/o insert (bp): 6000
  Vector type: Mammalian Expression, Retroviral
  Selectable markers: Puromycin
Growth in bacteria
  Bacterial resistance: Ampicillin, 100 μg/mL
  Growth temperature: 37°C
  Growth strain: DH5alpha
  Copy number: High Copy
Gene/Insert
  Gene/Insert name: USP10 (alt names: ubiquitin specific peptidase 10; KIAA0190, MGC2621, UBPO)
  Species: H. sapiens (human)
  Mutation: None
  GenBank ID: BC000263
  Entrez Gene: USP10 (a.k.a. UBPO)
  Tag / fusion protein: HA (C terminal on backbone); FLAG (C terminal on backbone)
  Cloning method: Gateway Cloning; 5′ cloning site GATEWAY_LR (unknown if destroyed); 3′ cloning site GATEWAY_LR (unknown if destroyed)
  Sequencing primers: 5′ CAGCCCTCACTCCTTCTCTAGG; 3′ CAAGCGGCTTCGGCCAGTAAC
Resource information
  A portion of this plasmid was derived from a plasmid made by: MGC/Open
Terms and licenses: Academic/Nonprofit Terms; Industry Terms: Not Available to Industry
How to cite: Flag-HA-USP10 was a gift from Wade Harper (Addgene plasmid # 22543 ; http://n2t.net/addgene:22543 ; RRID:Addgene_22543)
