[The description below was written by a language model from this plasmid's Addgene catalogue record and pLannotate feature annotations shown in this document.]
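Description:
Flag-HA-USP10 is a retroviral mammalian expression plasmid carrying the human deubiquitinating enzyme USP10 (ubiquitin specific peptidase 10), with no mutation recorded. The insert was moved by Gateway LR recombination into the destination vector pDEST_LTR_C_FLAG_HA_PGK_puro. The sequenced plasmid is about 8.8 kb. It is maintained in E. coli through a high-copy ColE1/pUC-type origin and an ampicillin resistance gene. The short fragments annotated as lacI, lacZα, TcR, rop and bom appear to be non-functional remnants of earlier cloning vectors.

The viral cassette is of the murine embryonic stem cell virus type. It has 5' and 3' LTRs, the MESV Ψ packaging signal and a truncated MMLV gag segment lacking its start codon, which is commonly retained to improve packaging. No separate promoter is annotated upstream of the USP10 open reading frame, so the 5' LTR presumably drives its transcription, as the backbone name suggests. The coding sequence is flanked by attB1 and attB2 recombination scars and continues into C-terminal epitope tags. The catalogue lists both FLAG and HA at the C terminus, but the feature table detects only a FLAG fragment and does not annotate HA. Downstream, a mouse PGK promoter drives puromycin N-acetyltransferase, so transduced cells can be selected with puromycin. A T7 promoter also sits just upstream of the attB1 site.

When supplied with packaging functions, the plasmid yields retrovirus that can be used to make stable cell lines expressing tagged USP10. The dual epitope tag suits affinity purification of USP10 and its partners, consistent with the associated study mapping the interaction landscape of human deubiquitinating enzymes.
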