Features (pLannotate 1.2.2; 23 found; start..end, strand, type, name):
     55..76      +  protein_bind   CAP binding site: CAP binding activates transcription in the presence of cAMP. E. coli catabolite activator protein
     91..121     +  promoter       lac promoter: promoter for the E. coli lac operon
    129..145     +  protein_bind   lac operator: The lac repressor binds to the lac operator to inhibit transcription in E. coli. This inhibition can be relieved by adding lactose or isopropyl-β-D-thiogalactopyranoside (IPTG). lac repressor encoded by lacI
    307..821     -  LTR            3' LTR: 3' long terminal repeat from murine embryonic stem cell virus
    921..1520    -  CDS            PuroR: puromycin N-acetyltransferase; pac from Streptomyces alboniger; confers resistance to puromycin
   1541..2040    -  promoter       PGK promoter: mouse phosphoglycerate kinase 1 promoter
   2095..2115    -  CDS            FLAG (fragment): FLAG® epitope tag, followed by an enterokinase cleavage site
   2151..2168    +  protein_bind   attB2 (fragment): mutant version of attB; core recombination site for the Gateway® BP reaction BP Clonase™
   2173..4566    -  CDS            USP10: UBP10_HUMAN - Also known as KIAA0190. Experimental evidence at protein level: Swiss-Prot protein existence level 1. Hydrolase that can remove conjugated ubiquitin from target proteins such as p53/TP53, BECN1, SNX3 and CFTR. Acts as an essential regulator of p53/TP53 stability: in unstressed cells, specifically deubiquitinates p53/TP53 in the cytoplasm, leading to counteract MDM2 action and stabilize p53/TP53. Following DNA damage, translocates to the nucleus and deubiquitinates p53/TP53, leading to regulate the p53/TP53-dependent DNA damage response. Component of a regulatory loop that control
   4572..4589    -  protein_bind   attB1 (fragment): mutant version of attB; core recombination site for the Gateway® BP reaction BP Clonase™
   4620..4638    -  promoter       T7 promoter: promoter for bacteriophage T7 RNA polymerase
   4650..5066    -  CDS            gag (truncated): truncated Moloney murine leukemia virus (MMLV) gag gene lacking the start codon
   5133..5474    -  misc_feature   MESV Ψ: packaging signal of murine embryonic stem cell virus
   5538..6054    -  LTR            5' LTR: 5' long terminal repeat from murine embryonic stem cell virus
   6096..6194    -  CDS            env (fragment): murine leukemia virus gPr80 envelope polyprotein precursor; env; proteolytically cleaved into gp70SU and p15TM subunits
   6195..6396    +  CDS            TcR (fragment): tetracycline efflux protein; tet; confers resistance to tetracycline
   6396..6545    +  CDS            lacZα (fragment): LacZα fragment of β-galactosidase; lacZ fragment
   6551..6650    -  misc_feature   bom (fragment): basis of mobility region from pBR322
   6752..6787    -  CDS            rop (fragment): Rop protein, which maintains plasmids at low copy number; rop
   6882..6986    +  promoter       AmpR promoter: bla
   6987..7847    +  CDS            AmpR: β-lactamase; bla; confers resistance to ampicillin, carbenicillin, and related antibiotics
   8018..8606    +  rep_origin     ori: high-copy-number ColE1/pMB1/pBR322/pUC origin of replication
   8789..42      +  CDS            lacI (fragment) (across the origin): lac repressor; lacI; The lac repressor binds to the lac operator to inhibit transcription in E. coli. This inhibition can be relieved by adding lactose or isopropyl-β-D-thiogalactopyranoside (IPTG).
>Addgene plasmid #22543 | Flag-HA-USP10 | addgene full sequence | sequence record 152197 | Addgene NGS Result
CAGCTGGCACGACAGGTTTCCCGACTGGAAAGCGGGCAGTGAGCGCAACGCAATTAATGTGAGTTAGCTC
ACTCATTAGGCACCCCAGGCTTTACACTTTATGCTTCCGGCTCGTATGTTGTGTGGAATTGTGAGCGGAT
AACAATTTCACAATTCTCCCCAGCTCTTTCTGCGCTGTCCATAATGAACTATTTCAGGAGTATTGGAGTA
TGTGGATTCAAAACAGTGGCTAATTGAGTCAGGATTACTTAATATTCGACTCCTACCCTCAGAATGTTGT
TCTCCAACTTCAAGAAACTGTTACCCATGAAAGACCCCCGCTGACGGGTAGTCAATCACTCAGAGGAGAC
CCTCCCAAGGAACAGCGAGACCACAAGTCGGATGCAACTGCAAGAGGGTTTATTGGATACACGGGTACCC
GGGCGACGCAGTCTATCGGAGGACTGGCGCGCCGAGTGAGGGGTTGTGGGCTCTTTTATTGAGCTCGGGG
AGCAGAAGCGCGCGAACAGAAGCGAGAAGCGAACTGATTGGTTAGTTCAAATAAGGCACAGGGTCATTTC
AGGTCCTTGGGGCACCCTGGAAACATCTGATGGTTCTCTAGAAACTGCTGAGGGCGGGACCGCATCTGGG
GACCATCTGTTCTTGGCCCTGAGCCGGGGCAGGAACTGCTTACCACAGATATCCTGTTTGGCCCATATTC
TGCTGTCTCTCTGTTCCTAACCTTGATCTGAACTTCTCTATTCTCAGTTATGTATTTTCCATGCCTTGCA
AAATGGCGTTACTTAAGCTAGCTTGCCAAACCTACAGGTGGGGTCTTTCATTCCCCCCTTTTTCTGGAGA
CTAAATAAAATCTTTTATTTTATCGATGCATGGGGTCGTGCGCTCCTTTCGGTCGGGCGCTGCGGGTCGT
GGGGCGGGCGTCAGGCACCGGGCTTGCGGGTCATGCACCAGGTGCGCGGTCCTTCGGGCACCTCGACGTC
GGCGGTGACGGTGAAGCCGAGCCGCTCGTAGAAGGGGAGGTTGCGGGGCGCGGAGGTCTCCAGGAAGGCG
GGCACCCCGGCGCGCTCGGCCGCCTCCACTCCGGGGAGCACGACGGCGCTGCCCAGACCCTTGCCCTGGT
GGTCGGGCGAGACGCCGACGGTGGCCAGGAACCACGCGGGCTCCTTGGGCCGGTGCGGCGCCAGGAGGCC
TTCCATCTGTTGCTGCGCGGCCAGCCGGGAACCGCTCAACTCGGCCATGCGCGGGCCGATCTCGGCGAAC
ACCGCCCCCGCTTCGACGCTCTCCGGCGTGGTCCAGACCGCCACCGCGGCGCCGTCGTCCGCGACCCACA
CCTTGCCGATGTCGAGCCCGACGCGCGTGAGGAAGAGTTCTTGCAGCTCGGTGACCCGCTCGATGTGGCG
GTCCGGATCGACGGTGTGGCGCGTGGCGGGGTAGTCGGCGAACGCGGCGGCGAGGGTGCGTACGGCCCTG
GGGACGTCGTCGCGGGTGGCGAGGCGCACCGTGGGCTTGTACTCGGTCATGGTAAGCTTGGGCTGCAGGT
CGAAAGGCCCGGAGATGAGGAAGAGGAGAACAGCGCGGCAGACGTGCGCTTTTGAAGCGTGCAGAATGCC
GGGCCTCCGGAGGACCTTCGGGCGCCCGCCCCGCCCCTGAGCCCGCCCCTGAGCCCGCCCCCGGACCCAC
CCCTTCCCAGCCTCTGAGCCCAGAAAGCGAAGGAGCAAAGCTGCTATTGGCCGCTGCCCCAAAGGCCTAC
CCGCTTCCATTGCTCAGCGGTGCTGTCCATCTGCACGAGACTAGTGAGACGTGCTACTTCCATTTGTCAC
GTCCTGCACGACGCGAGCTGCGGGGCGGGGGGGAACTTCCTGACTAGGGGAGGAGTAGAAGGTGGCGCGA
AGGGGCCACCAAAGAACGGAGCCGGTTGGCGCCTACCGGTGGATGTGGAATGTGTGCGAGGCCAGAGGCC
ACTTGTGTAGCGCCAAGTGCCCAGCGGGGCTGCTAAAGCGCATGCTCCAGACTGCCTTGGGAAAAGCGCC
TCCCCTACCCGGTAGAATTCTAGGCGTAGTCGGGCACGTCGTAGGGGTATCCTCCAGCGGCCGACTTGTC
ATCGTCGTCCTTGTAGTCCTCGAGTTCGAACCGCGGGCCCTCTAGATCAACCACTTTGTACAAGAAAGTT
GGCAGCAGGTCCACTCGGCGGTAATACAGGAGGTAGGCTGTGCGTTCAGCAGTTGGTTTCACCACCTGGT
ACTGGTTGATCACCTTGACTGTCTGGTCATCGATGCGCAGCCAGCCATTCAGACCGATCTGGAAGACGTC
TGTAGTGTAATGGCCGCCCGTCGCACTGTTGCCGTGATGGTAGACCACTGCAAAGAGCCGATAGGTTCGG
TGGCATTTAAAATTCTTATTTTTAACCCCTGGAGAAAGCAGTTCTTTACTAATTTCCAAGTCCACAGGAT
ATTCAATATTTTTGATAAGCTTCTGGCACCCACCAGTCTTCTCATAAACGAATCGTTTCAGGTGCAGCAC
GAGGACAGGAGGGAGTTTTTCCAGAGTCACTCTTCGACTTATCTCAACCTCTTGTTTGGTTTTTGTGGTA
TAACCTTGGACAGATTCTCTTGCCACCAAGCTCTCCAGTGCATCCTGGACTGTGCGTATCTTGTCTGACT
GGATATCCAACTGCAACGTGAAAAATGGCTGCAAAGTGGCAGATTCTTTTGAACTCTGCTGGTAAACCAC
AGACCTGATGTGTCCACCAAAAATGCCGGTGATTGGAGTCTGAACAAAATCCGCCTGGCGGGTGACGGAA
GTCTTGTTCCGGGGGCCCACTTGTTCCCATTCATCCTCGCTTCCTTCACCTTGTTCTTCCTGCTCTTCTT
CATTGACCGAGTGGTTTTTGGGGCCGTTGGAAATCGTAAGTTTTTCATTACTTGGTGAGAGAAGCTTCTT
TAGGTTCAACATTTCCTCATGAAGTCCATTTAGAATGAAGCCTAAGTATTCCTCAGCATCTTCTTGTCGA
CCCTTTTCAGACAGGCTTGACTTGTTAACTGTCAGGAGTCTGTAAATATATGTGGGCTCAAAGGCAGCTC
CAGGGCGAATATCCCTCACGATTTTATCTCCAAGAGCTTGTCGGGGTTTTGGAGGTACTGGCATATTAGT
GAACTCATTCATTAGCCGAACAAAGCTGTCTATCATGGGTGTTGACGTACAAGGCCTTTGCACTTTGGAA
TACAGAGGAATGAACTTCATCAGGTGGTACATCGGCGGGCAAGCAACCAATGCCTGCAGTGTAGCATTAA
TGTAGCACCAGTTCCCTTTATTGATCAGCCCACGGGGTTGCAACGACACTGGTTTATGGATTAGGGTTAC
ATTCTCCAGCAACTCTGCAATCTTTATGGCTACAGGATCCTCTGAAACCGGAACAAGCCCTTCTTTGACT
TCAACCTGCTTTTCAGAAACCAGGGGAGATATGGCGGGAGGGGAATACTTAGTTTCCACATAGGCCACCG
GCGAGGAGGAAGAGGGCTTAGAATCATGAAAGAGGCTGGCCCAGGACTTGGGCTGGCTGACAGGAAGGGT
GCCTGATGCAGAGCCCGTGCCGTCAGCAGGAGGTGATGCACTCTCGGGTTTGGTTGGGTCCAAGTCTATG
CTTTCCGTGGTGTGCAACTCCACCCCGTTGGTAGCTGTGCCCTCACCCGAGGATTCAAGTATTTGTCCAT
TAGCAACTCCAAGGTTTTCAGTAGTATCGGTACCAACGCAGGGCTGAGCCCCAGCTGTCCTTGACAGGGT
GTCTCTGCCAGCCTCTGCAGGGAAGCAGGACTGACCAAAATCAGCCCCGGGGCCCCCCTCTGGCTGCCCT
GCAGTCCTGGTGTCACTGCCGAGTGCTCCGGGGAAAGGACTGTCAGGCACAATGTCACTGACAGAGTCTG
TGGAGTTCTGGGGGCTGTTACAAGTCCTGGGCGTAAGTGGCGGAGGCATGTCACCCATAAATTCTGCATC
CTCTGCACTGACACTGTTCGGGACTGCTGAATTGGCATGGCCATTGACCAGGGCTTCTGTGGAGATACTA
TCATCGCCACCATCTTTCAAATAGCTGTAATATCCAGGTGGCCGCTTTTTCTTCTTTTTACGCTCCCTTT
GTCCAAGACCACCTGAGACACCATCATTTTCCAAAACTTCCGCCTCCACATTAGAACTTCCATCCAAAGC
GAGGGCAGAGCCTGGGTACTGGCAGTCGATGGAGCCATAGCTTGCTTCTTTAGTGATACCATCAGGGGTT
ATTTTGGAAGCTGTACAACCGAGAATAAATTCAGGGGCCTGAGGGTTCAGTGTGCTTGAAATACTGTAGC
TGGGGGTTCTCGGCAAAGTGTCACTGGGTTCAATGACTTCATCGACACCAAACTCAATTCTCTGATATTC
TTGTCCATCAGGTAGTTTATCCACAGCCTGTGTGCCACACAGAACTGTTCCACTGTATGGAGGAAGCTCA
ACTGAAGATCGAGGAGTCACAAAGAATTGATTGAATTCATCAGGGCTAAAATCTCCAAAAATATACTGCG
GGCTGTGGAGGGCCATGCCAACTTTTTTGTACAAACTTGTTGATAGCTTAACTAGCCAGCTTGGGTCTCC
CTATAGTGAGTCGTATTAGATCTAATTCCGGCGCCTAGAGAAGGAGTGAGGGCTGGATAAAGGGAGGATC
GAGGCGGGGTCGAACGAGGAGGTTCAAGGGGGAGAGACGGGGCGGATGGAGGAAGAGGAGGCGGAGGCTT
AGGGTGTACAAAGGGCTTGACCCAGGGAGGGGGGTCAAAAGCCAAGGCTTCCCAGGTCACGATGTAGGGG
ACCTGGTCTGGGTGTCCATGCGGGCCAGGTGAAAAGACCTTGATCTTAACCTGGGTGATGAGGTCTCGGT
TAAAGGTGCCGTCTCGCGGCCATCCGACGTTAAAGGTTGGCCATTCTGCAGAGCAGAAGGTAACCCAACG
TCTCTTCTTGACATCTACCGACTGGTTGTGAGCGATCCGCTCGACATCTTTCCAGTGACCTAAGGTCAAA
CTTAAGGGAGTGGTAACAGTCTGGCCCTAATTTTCAGACAAATACAGAAACACAGTCAGACAGAGACAAC
ACAGAACGATGCTGCAGCGCTGCAGCAGACAAGACGCGCGGCTTCGGTTCCAAACCGAAAGCAAAAATTC
AGACGGAGGCGGGAACTGTTTTAGGTTCTCGTCTCCTACCAGAACCACATATCCTGACGGGGTCGGATTC
CACATCGACTCCCTTCCTCAGGTCGGGCCACAAAAACGGCCCCCAAAGTCCCTGGGACGTCTCCCAGGGT
TGCGGCCGGGTGTTCAGAACTCGTCAGTTCCACCACGGGTCCGCCAGATACAGAGCTAGTTAGCTAACTA
GTACAGACGCAGGCGCAAACATTAGATGCCGGCACAAACACGCACAAAGACAGAGACAGACACGAAACGA
CCGCTGGCCAGCTTACCTCCCGGCGGGGGGGTCGGTGGTCCCTGGGCAGGGGTCTCCAAATCTCGGTGGA
ACCTCCAAATGAAAGACCCCCGAGGTGGGCAGTCAATCAATCTGAGGAGACCCTCCCAAGGATCAGCGAG
TCCACGATTCGGATGCAAACAGCAAGAGGCTTTATTGGGAATACGGGTACCCGGGCGACGCAGTCTATCG
GAGGACTGGCGCGCCGAGTGAGGGGTTGTGGGCTCTTTTATTGAGCTCGGGGAGCAGAAGCGCGCGAACA
GAAGCGAGAAGCGAACTGATTGGTTAGTTCAAATAAGGCACAGGGTCATTTCAGGTCCTTGGGGCACCCT
GGAAACATCTGATGGTTCTCTAGAAACTGCTGAGGGCGGGACCGCATCTGGGGACCATCTGTTCTTGGCC
CTGAGCCGGGGCAGGAACTGCTTACCACAGATATCCTGTTTGGCCCATATTCTGCTGTCTCTCTGTTCCT
AACCTTGATCTGAACTTCTCTATTCTCAGTTATGTATTTTCCATGCCTTGCAAAATGGCGTTACTTAAGC
TAGCTTGCCAAACCTACAGGTGGGGTCTTTCATTCCCCCCTTTTTCTGGAGACTAAATAAAATCTTTTAT
TTTATCTATGGCTCGTACTCTATAGGCTTCAGCTGGTGATATTGTTGAGTCAAAACTAGAGCCTGGACCA
CTGATATCCTGTCTTTAACAAATTGGACTAATCGCCTCTACGCCGGACGCATCGTGGCCGGCATCACCGG
CGCCACAGGTGCGGTTGCTGGCGCCTATATCGCCGACATCACCGATGGGGAAGATCGGGCTCGCCACTTC
GGGCTCATGAGCGCTTGTTTCGGCGTGGGTATGGTGGCAGGCCCCGTGGCCGGGGGACTGTTGGGCGCCA
TCTCCTTGCATGCACCATTCCTTGCGCCGTCGTTTTACAACGTCGTGACTGGGAAAACCCTGGCGTTACC
CAACTTAATCGCCTTGCAGCACATCCCCCTTTCGCCAGCTGGCGTAATAGCGAAGAGGCCCGCACCGATC
GCCCTTCCCAACAGTTGCGCAGCCTGAATGGCGAATGGCGCCTGATGCGGTATTTTCTCCTTACGCATCT
GTGCGGTATTTCACACCGCATATGGTGCACTCTCAGTACAATCTGCTCTGATGCCGCATAGTTAAGCCAG
CCCCGACACCCGCCAACACCCGCTGACGCGCCCTGACGGGCTTGTCTGCTCCCGGCATCCGCTTACAGAC
AAGCTGTGACCGTCTCCGGGAGCTGCATGTGTCAGAGGTTTTCACCGTCATCACCGAAACGCGCGAGACG
AAAGGGCCTCGTGATACGCCTATTTTTATAGGTTAATGTCATGATAATAATGGTTTCTTAGACGTCAGGT
GGCACTTTTCGGGGAAATGTGCGCGGAACCCCTATTTGTTTATTTTTCTAAATACATTCAAATATGTATC
CGCTCATGAGACAATAACCCTGATAAATGCTTCAATAATATTGAAAAAGGAAGAGTATGAGTATTCAACA
TTTCCGTGTCGCCCTTATTCCCTTTTTTGCGGCATTTTGCCTTCCTGTTTTTGCTCACCCAGAAACGCTG
GTGAAAGTAAAAGATGCTGAAGATCAGTTGGGTGCACGAGTGGGTTACATCGAACTGGATCTCAACAGCG
GTAAGATCCTTGAGAGTTTTCGCCCCGAAGAACGTTTTCCAATGATGAGCACTTTTAAAGTTCTGCTATG
TGGCGCGGTATTATCCCGTATTGACGCCGGGCAAGAGCAACTCGGTCGCCGCATACACTATTCTCAGAAT
GACTTGGTTGAGTACTCACCAGTCACAGAAAAGCATCTTACGGATGGCATGACAGTAAGAGAATTATGCA
GTGCTGCCATAACCATGAGTGATAACACTGCGGCCAACTTACTTCTGACAACGATCGGAGGACCGAAGGA
GCTAACCGCTTTTTTGCACAACATGGGGGATCATGTAACTCGCCTTGATCGTTGGGAACCGGAGCTGAAT
GAAGCCATACCAAACGACGAGCGTGACACCACGATGCCTGTAGCAATGGCAACAACGTTGCGCAAACTAT
TAACTGGCGAACTACTTACTCTAGCTTCCCGGCAACAATTAATAGACTGGATGGAGGCGGATAAAGTTGC
AGGACCACTTCTGCGCTCGGCCCTTCCGGCTGGCTGGTTTATTGCTGATAAATCTGGAGCCGGTGAGCGT
GGGTCTCGCGGTATCATTGCAGCACTGGGGCCAGATGGTAAGCCCTCCCGTATCGTAGTTATCTACACGA
CGGGGAGTCAGGCAACTATGGATGAACGAAATAGACAGATCGCTGAGATAGGTGCCTCACTGATTAAGCA
TTGGTAACTGTCAGACCAAGTTTACTCATATATACTTTAGATTGATTTAAAACTTCATTTTTAATTTAAA
AGGATCTAGGTGAAGATCCTTTTTGATAATCTCATGACCAAAATCCCTTAACGTGAGTTTTCGTTCCACT
GAGCGTCAGACCCCGTAGAAAAGATCAAAGGATCTTCTTGAGATCCTTTTTTTCTGCGCGTAATCTGCTG
CTTGCAAACAAAAAAACCACCGCTACCAGCGGTGGTTTGTTTGCCGGATCAAGAGCTACCAACTCTTTTT
CCGAAGGTAACTGGCTTCAGCAGAGCGCAGATACCAAATACTGTTCTTCTAGTGTAGCCGTAGTTAGGCC
ACCACTTCAAGAACTCTGTAGCACCGCCTACATACCTCGCTCTGCTAATCCTGTTACCAGTGGCTGCTGC
CAGTGGCGATAAGTCGTGTCTTACCGGGTTGGACTCAAGACGATAGTTACCGGATAAGGCGCAGCGGTCG
GGCTGAACGGGGGGTTCGTGCACACAGCCCAGCTTGGAGCGAACGACCTACACCGAACTGAGATACCTAC
AGCGTGAGCTATGAGAAAGCGCCACGCTTCCCGAAGGGAGAAAGGCGGACAGGTATCCGGTAAGCGGCAG
GGTCGGAACAGGAGAGCGCACGAGGGAGCTTCCAAGGGGAAACGCCTGGTATCTTTATAGTCCTGTCGGG
TTTCGCCACCTCTGACTTGAGCGTCGATTTTTGTGATGCTCGTCAGGGGGGCGGAGCCTATGGAAAAACG
CCAGCAACGCGGCCTTTTTACGGTTCCTGGCCTTTTGCTGGCCTTTTGCTCACATGTTCTTTCCTGCGTT
ATCCCCTGATTCTGTGGATAACCGTATTACCGCCTTTGAGTGAGCTGATACCGCTCGCCGCAGCCGAACG
ACCGAGCGCAGCGAGTCAGTGAGCGAGGAAGCGGAAGAGCGCCCAATACGCAAACCGCCTCTCCCCGCGC
GTTGGCCGATTCATTAATG
