>Addgene plasmid #22543 | Flag-HA-USP10 | addgene partial sequence | sequence record 147289 | pLXSN5 5'-CCCTTGAACCTCCTCGTTCGACC-3'
GCCCTCACTCCTTCTCTAGGCGCCGGAATTAGATCTAATACGACTCACTATAGGGAGACCCAAGCTGGCT
AGTTAAGCTATCAACAAGTTTGTACAAAAAAGTTGGCATGGCCCTCCACAGCCCGCAGTATATTTTTGGA
GATTTTAGCCCTGATGAATTCAATCAATTCTTTGTGACTCCTCGATCTTCAGTTGAGCTTCCTCCATACA
GTGGAACAGTTCTGTGTGGCACACAGGCTGTGGATAAACTACCTGATGGACAAGAATATCAGAGAATTGA
GTTTGGTGTCGATGAAGTCATTGAACCCAGTGACACTTTGCCGAGAACCCCCAGCTACAGTATTTCAAGC
ACACTGAACCCTCAGGCCCCTGAATTTATTCTCGGTTGTACAGCTTCCAAAATAACCCCTGATGGTATCA
CTAAAGAAGCAAGCTATGGCTCCATCGACTGCCAGTACCCAGGCTCTGCCCTCGCTTTGGATGGAAGTTC
TAATGTGGAGGCGGAAGTTTTGGAAAATGATGGTGTCTCAGGTGGTCTTGGACAAAGGGAGCGTAAAAAG
AAGAAAAAGCGGCCACCTGGATATTACAGCTATTTGAAAGATGGTGGCGATGATAGTATCTCCACAGAAG
CCCTGGTCAATGGCCATGCCAATTCAGCAGTCCCGAACAGTGTCAGTGCAGAGGATGCAGAATTTATGGG
TGACATGCCTCCGCCACTTACGCCCAGGACTTGTAACAGCCCCCAGAACTCCACAGACTCTGTCAGTGAC
ATTGTGCCTGACAGTCCTTTCCCCGGAGCACTCGGCAGTGACACCAGGACTGCAGGGCAGCCAGAGGGGG
G
