>Addgene plasmid #22543 | Flag-HA-USP10 | addgene partial sequence | sequence record 147290 | MSCV-rev 5'-CAGCGGGGCTGCTAAAGCGCATGC-3'
GGCCGACTTGTCATCGTCGTCCTTGTAGTCCTCGAGTTCGAACCGCGGGCCCTCTAGATCAACCACTTTG
TACAAGAAAGTTGGCAGCAGGTCCACTCGGCGGTAATACAGGAGGTAGGCTGTGCGTTCAGCAGTTGGTT
TCACCACCTGGTACTGGTTGATCACCTTGACTGTCTGGTCATCGATGCGCAGCCAGCCATTCAGACCGAT
CTGGAAGACGTCTGTAGTGTAATGGCCGCCCGTCGCACTGTTGCCGTGATGGTAGACCACTGCAAAGAGC
CGATAGGTTCGGTGGCATTTAAAATTCTTATTTTTAACCCCTGGAGAAAGCAGTTCTTTACTAATTTCCA
AGTCCACAGGATATTCAATATTTTTGATAAGCTTCTGGCACCCACCAGTCTTCTCATAAACGAATCGTTT
CAGGTGCAGCACGAGGACAGGAGGGAGTTTTTCCAGAGTCACTCTTCGACTTATCTCAACCTCTTGTTTG
GTTTTTGTGGTATAACCTTGGACAGATTCTCTTGCCACCAAGCTCTCCAGTGCATCCTGGACTGTGCGTA
TCTTGTCTGACTGGATATCCAACTGCAACGTGAAAAATGGCTGCAAA
